>Addgene plasmid #149277 | SPDK3889(TRV-RNA2-pPEBV-MCS-AtMet-tRNA) | addgene full sequence | sequence record 300516 | Addgene NGS Result
AAGCTTGCATGCCTGCAGGTCAACATGGTGGAGCACGACACTCTCGTCTACTCCAAGAATATCAAAGATA
CAGTCTCAGAAGACCAGAGGGCTATTGAGACTTTTCAACAAAGGGTAATATCGGGAAACCTCCTCGGATT
CCATTGCCCAGCTATCTGTCACTTCATCGAAAGGACAGTAGAAAAGGAAGATGGCTTCTACAAATGCCAT
CATTGCGATAAAGGAAAGGCTATCGTTCAAGATGCCTCTACCGACAGTGGTCCCAAAGATGGACCCCCAC
CCACGAGGAACATCGTGGAAAAAGAAGACGTTCCAACCACGTCTTCAAAGCAAGTGGATTGATGTGATGG
TCAACATGGTGGAGCACGACACTCTCGTCTACTCCAAGAATATCAAAGATACAGTCTCAGAAGACCAGAG
GGCTATTGAGACTTTTCAACAAAGGGTAATATCGGGAAACCTCCTCGGATTCCATTGCCCAGCTATCTGT
CACTTCATCGAAAGGACAGTAGAAAAGGAAGATGGCTTCTACAAATGCCATCATTGCGATAAAGGAAAGG
CTATCGTTCAAGATGCCTCTACCGACAGTGGTCCCAAAGATGGACCCCCACCCACGAGGAACATCGTGGA
AAAAGAAGACGTTCCAACCACGTCTTCAAAGCAAGTGGATTGATGTGATATCTCCACTGACGTAAGGGAT
GACGCACAATCCCACTATCCTTCGCAAGACCCTTCCTCTATATAAGGAAGTTCATTTCATTTGGAGAGGA
TAAAACATTGCACCTATGGTGTTGCCCTGGCTGGGGTATGTCAGTGATCGCAGTAGAATGTACTAATTGA
CAAGTTGGAGAATACGGTAGAACGTCCTTATCCAACACAGCCTTTATCCCTCTCCCTGACGAGGTTTTTG
TCAGTGTAATATTTCTTTTTGAACTATCCAGCTTAGTACCGTACGGGAAAGTGACTGGTGTGCTTATCTT
TGAAATGTTACTTTGGGTTTCGGTTCTTTAGGTTAGTAAGAAAGCACTTGTCTTCTCATACAAAGGAAAA
CCTGAGACGTATCGCTTACGAAAGTAGCAATGAAAGAAAGGTGGTGGTTTTAATCGCTACCGCAAAAACG
ATGGGGTCGTTTTAATTAACTTCTCCTACGCAAGCGTCTAAACGGACGTTGGGGTTTTGCTAGTTTCTTT
AGAGAAAACTAGCTAAGTCTTTAATGTTATCATTAGAGATGGCATAAATATAATACTTGTGTCTGCTGAT
AAGATCATTTTAATTTGGACGATTAGACTTGTTGAACTACAGGTTACTGAATCACTTGCGCTAATCAACA
TGGGAGATATGTACGATGAATCATTTGACAAGTCGGGCGGTCCTGCTGACTTGATGGACGATTCTTGGGT
GGAATCAGTTTCGTGGAAAGATCTGTTGAAGAAGTTACACAGCATAAAATTTGCACTACAGTCTGGTAGA
GATGAGATCACTGGGTTACTAGCGGCACTGAATAGACAGTGTCCTTATTCACCATATGAGCAGTTTCCAG
ATAAGAAGGTGTATTTCCTTTTAGACTCACGGGCTAACAGTGCTCTTGGTGTGATTCAGAACGCTTCAGC
GTTCAAGAGACGAGCTGATGAGAAGAATGCAGTGGCGGGTGTTACAAATATTCCTGCGAATCCAAACACA
ACGGTTACGACGAACCAAGGGAGTACTACTACTACCAAGGCGAACACTGGCTCGACTTTGGAAGAAGACT
TGTACACTTATTACAAATTCGATGATGCCTCTACAGCTTTCCACAAATCTCTAACTTCGTTAGAGAACAT
GGAGTTGAAGAGTTATTACCGAAGGAACTTTGAGAAAGTATTCGGGATTAAGTTTGGTGGAGCAGCTGCT
AGTTCATCTGCACCGCCTCCAGCGAGTGGAGGTCCGATACGTCCTAATCCCTAGGGATTTAAGGACGTGA
ACTCTGTTGAGATCTCTGTGAAATTCAGAGGGTGGGTGATACCATATTCACTGATGCCATTAGCGACATC
TAAATAGGGCTAATTGTGACTAATTTGAGGGAATTTCCTTTACCATTGACGTCAGTGTCGTTGGTAGCAT
TTGAGTTTCGGCACACAAGGTTAAAAACGCTGTAGTAATACATGCGCAAGAACAGGCTGAGCATCTTGTT
CTGGGGTTTCACACTATCTTTAGAGAAAGTGTTAAGTTAATTAAGTTATCTTAATTAAGAGCATAATTAT
ACTGATTTGTCTCTCGTTGATAGAGTCTATCATTCTGTTATTAAAAATTTGACAACTCGGTTTGCTGACC
TACTGGTCACTGTATCACTTACCCGAGTTAACGAGTCTAGAAGGCCTCCATGGGGATCCGGTACCGAGCT
CTGAATCAGAGTGGCGCAGCGGAAGCGTGGTGGGCCCATAACCCACAGGTCCCAGGATCGAAACCTGGCT
CTGATACCCGGGCATGTCCCGAAGACATTAAACTACGGTTCTTTAAGTAGATCCGTGTCTGAAGTTTTAG
GTTCAATTTAAACCTACGAGATTGACATTCTCGACTGATCTTGATTGATCGGTAAGTCTTTTGTAATTTA
ATTTTCTTTTTGATTTTATTTTAAATTGTTATCTGTTTCTGTGTATAGACTGTTTGAGATCGGCGTTTGG
CCGACTCATTGTCTTACCATAGGGGAACGGACTTTGTTTGTGTTGTTATTTTATTTGTATTTTATTAAAA
TTCTCAACGATCTGAAAAAGCCTCGCGGCTAAGAGATTGTTGGGGGGTGAGTAAGTACTTTTAAAGTGAT
GATGGTTACAAAGGCAAAAGGGGTAAAACCCCTCGCCTACGTAAGCGTTATTACGCCCGTCTGTACTTAT
ATCAGTACACTGACGAGTCCCTAAAGGACGAAACGGGAGAACGCTAGCCACCACCACCACCACCACGTGT
GAATTACAGGTGACCAGCTCGAATTTCCCCGATCGTTCAAACATTTGGCAATAAAGTTTCTTAAGATTGA
ATCCTGTTGCCGGTCTTGCGATGATTATCATATAATTTCTGTTGAATTACGTTAAGCATGTAATAATTAA
CATGTAATGCATGACGTTATTTATGAGATGGGTTTTTATGATTAGAGTCCCGCAATTATACATTTAATAC
GCGATAGAAAACAAAATATAGCGCGCAAACTAGGATAAATTATCGCGCGCGGTGTCATCTATGTTACTAG
ATCGGGAATTAAACTATCAGTGTTTGACAGGATATATTGGCGGGTAAACCTAAGAGAAAAGAGCGTTTAT
TAGAATAATCGGATATTTAAAAGGGCGTGAAAAGGTTTATCCGTTCGTCCATTTGTATGTGCATGCCAAC
CACAGGGTTCCCCTCGGGATCAAAGTACTTTGATCCAACCCCTCCGCTGCTATAGTGCAGTCGGCTTCTG
ACGTTCAGTGCAGCCGTCTTCTGAAAACGACATGTCGCACAAGTCCTAAGTTACGCGACAGGCTGCCGCC
CTGCCCTTTTCCTGGCGTTTTCTTGTCGCGTGTTTTAGTCGCATAAAGTAGAATACTTGCGACTAGAACC
GGAGACATTACGCCATGAACAAGAGCGCCGCCGCTGGCCTGCTGGGCTATGCCCGCGTCAGCACCGACGA
CCAGGACTTGACCAACCAACGGGCCGAACTGCACGCGGCCGGCTGCACCAAGCTGTTTTCCGAGAAGATC
ACCGGCACCAGGCGCGACCGCCCGGAGCTGGCCAGGATGCTTGACCACCTACGCCCTGGCGACGTTGTGA
CAGTGACCAGGCTAGACCGCCTGGCCCGCAGCACCCGCGACCTACTGGACATTGCCGAGCGCATCCAGGA
GGCCGGCGCGGGCCTGCGTAGCCTGGCAGAGCCGTGGGCCGACACCACCACGCCGGCCGGCCGCATGGTG
TTGACCGTGTTCGCCGGCATTGCCGAGTTCGAGCGTTCCCTAATCATCGACCGCACCCGGAGCGGGCGCG
AGGCCGCCAAGGCCCGAGGCGTGAAGTTTGGCCCCCGCCCTACCCTCACCCCGGCACAGATCGCGCACGC
CCGCGAGCTGATCGACCAGGAAGGCCGCACCGTGAAAGAGGCGGCTGCACTGCTTGGCGTGCATCGCTCG
ACCCTGTACCGCGCACTTGAGCGCAGCGAGGAAGTGACGCCCACCGAGGCCAGGCGGCGCGGTGCCTTCC
GTGAGGACGCATTGACCGAGGCCGACGCCCTGGCGGCCGCCGAGAATGAACGCCAAGAGGAACAAGCATG
AAACCGCACCAGGACGGCCAGGACGAACCGTTTTTCATTACCGAAGAGATCGAGGCGGAGATGATCGCGG
CCGGGTACGTGTTCGAGCCGCCCGCGCACGTCTCAACCGTGCGGCTGCATGAAATCCTGGCCGGTTTGTC
TGATGCCAAGCTGGCGGCCTGGCCGGCCAGCTTGGCCGCTGAAGAAACCGAGCGCCGCCGTCTAAAAAGG
TGATGTGTATTTGAGTAAAACAGCTTGCGTCATGCGGTCGCTGCGTATATGATGCGATGAGTAAATAAAC
AAATACGCAAGGGGAACGCATGAAGGTTATCGCTGTACTTAACCAGAAAGGCGGGTCAGGCAAGACGACC
ATCGCAACCCATCTAGCCCGCGCCCTGCAACTCGCCGGGGCCGATGTTCTGTTAGTCGATTCCGATCCCC
AGGGCAGTGCCCGCGATTGGGCGGCCGTGCGGGAAGATCAACCGCTAACCGTTGTCGGCATCGACCGCCC
GACGATTGACCGCGACGTGAAGGCCATCGGCCGGCGCGACTTCGTAGTGATCGACGGAGCGCCCCAGGCG
GCGGACTTGGCTGTGTCCGCGATCAAGGCAGCCGACTTCGTGCTGATTCCGGTGCAGCCAAGCCCTTACG
ACATATGGGCCACCGCCGACCTGGTGGAGCTGGTTAAGCAGCGCATTGAGGTCACGGATGGAAGGCTACA
AGCGGCCTTTGTCGTGTCGCGGGCGATCAAAGGCACGCGCATCGGCGGTGAGGTTGCCGAGGCGCTGGCC
GGGTACGAGCTGCCCATTCTTGAGTCCCGTATCACGCAGCGCGTGAGCTACCCAGGCACTGCCGCCGCCG
GCACAACCGTTCTTGAATCAGAACCCGAGGGCGACGCTGCCCGCGAGGTCCAGGCGCTGGCCGCTGAAAT
TAAATCAAAACTCATTTGAGTTAATGAGGTAAAGAGAAAATGAGCAAAAGCACAAACACGCTAAGTGCCG
GCCGTCCGAGCGCACGCAGCAGCAAGGCTGCAACGTTGGCCAGCCTGGCAGACACGCCAGCCATGAAGCG
GGTCAACTTTCAGTTGCCGGCGGAGGATCACACCAAGCTGAAGATGTACGCGGTACGCCAAGGCAAGACC
ATTACCGAGCTGCTATCTGAATACATCGCGCAGCTACCAGAGTAAATGAGCAAATGAATAAATGAGTAGA
TGAATTTTAGCGGCTAAAGGAGGCGGCATGGAAAATCAAGAACAACCAGGCACCGACGCCGTGGAATGCC
CCATGTGTGGAGGAACGGGCGGTTGGCCAGGCGTAAGCGGCTGGGTTGCCTGCCGGCCCTGCAATGGCAC
TGGAACCCCCAAGCCCGAGGAATCGGCGTGAGCGGTCGCAAACCATCCGGCCCGGTACAAATCGGCGCGG
CGCTGGGTGATGACCTGGTGGAGAAGTTGAAGGCCGCGCAGGCCGCCCAGCGGCAACGCATCGAGGCAGA
AGCACGCCCCGGTGAATCGTGGCAAGCGGCCGCTGATCGAATCCGCAAAGAATCCCGGCAACCGCCGGCA
GCCGGTGCGCCGTCGATTAGGAAGCCGCCCAAGGGCGACGAGCAACCAGATTTTTTCGTTCCGATGCTCT
ATGACGTGGGCACCCGCGATAGTCGCAGCATCATGGACGTGGCCGTTTTCCGTCTGTCGAAGCGTGACCG
ACGAGCTGGCGAGGTGATCCGCTACGAGCTTCCAGACGGGCACGTAGAGGTTTCCGCAGGGCCGGCCGGC
ATGGCCAGTGTGTGGGATTACGACCTGGTACTGATGGCGGTTTCCCATCTAACCGAATCCATGAACCGAT
ACCGGGAAGGGAAGGGAGACAAGCCCGGCCGCGTGTTCCGTCCACACGTTGCGGACGTACTCAAGTTCTG
CCGGCGAGCCGATGGCGGAAAGCAGAAAGACGACCTGGTAGAAACCTGCATTCGGTTAAACACCACGCAC
GTTGCCATGCAGCGTACGAAGAAGGCCAAGAACGGCCGCCTGGTGACGGTATCCGAGGGTGAAGCCTTGA
TTAGCCGCTACAAGATCGTAAAGAGCGAAACCGGGCGGCCGGAGTACATCGAGATCGAGCTAGCTGATTG
GATGTACCGCGAGATCACAGAAGGCAAGAACCCGGACGTGCTGACGGTTCACCCCGATTACTTTTTGATC
GATCCCGGCATCGGCCGTTTTCTCTACCGCCTGGCACGCCGCGCCGCAGGCAAGGCAGAAGCCAGATGGT
TGTTCAAGACGATCTACGAACGCAGTGGCAGCGCCGGAGAGTTCAAGAAGTTCTGTTTCACCGTGCGCAA
GCTGATCGGGTCAAATGACCTGCCGGAGTACGATTTGAAGGAGGAGGCGGGGCAGGCTGGCCCGATCCTA
GTCATGCGCTACCGCAACCTGATCGAGGGCGAAGCATCCGCCGGTTCCTAATGTACGGAGCAGATGCTAG
GGCAAATTGCCCTAGCAGGGGAAAAAGGTCGAAAAGGTCTCTTTCCTGTGGATAGCACGTACATTGGGAA
CCCAAAGCCGTACATTGGGAACCGGAACCCGTACATTGGGAACCCAAAGCCGTACATTGGGAACCGGTCA
CACATGTAAGTGACTGATATAAAAGAGAAAAAAGGCGATTTTTCCGCCTAAAACTCTTTAAAACTTATTA
AAACTCTTAAAACCCGCCTGGCCTGTGCATAACTGTCTGGCCAGCGCACAGCCGAAGAGCTGCAAAAAGC
GCCTACCCTTCGGTCGCTGCGCTCCCTACGCCCCGCCGCTTCGCGTCGGCCTATCGCGGCCGCTGGCCGC
TCAAAAATGGCTGGCCTACGGCCAGGCAATCTACCAGGGCGCGGACAAGCCGCGCCGTCGCCACTCGACC
GCCGGCGCCCACATCAAGGCACCCTGCCTCGCGCGTTTCGGTGATGACGGTGAAAACCTCTGACACATGC
AGCTCCCGGAGACGGTCACAGCTTGTCTGTAAGCGGATGCCGGGAGCAGACAAGCCCGTCAGGGCGCGTC
AGCGGGTGTTGGCGGGTGTCGGGGCGCAGCCATGACCCAGTCACGTAGCGATAGCGGAGTGTATACTGGC
TTAACTATGCGGCATCAGAGCAGATTGTACTGAGAGTGCACCATATGCGGTGTGAAATACCGCACAGATG
CGTAAGGAGAAAATACCGCATCAGGCGCTCTTCCGCTTCCTCGCTCACTGACTCGCTGCGCTCGGTCGTT
CGGCTGCGGCGAGCGGTATCAGCTCACTCAAAGGCGGTAATACGGTTATCCACAGAATCAGGGGATAACG
CAGGAAAGAACATGTGAGCAAAAGGCCAGCAAAAGGCCAGGAACCGTAAAAAGGCCGCGTTGCTGGCGTT
TTTCCATAGGCTCCGCCCCCCTGACGAGCATCACAAAAATCGACGCTCAAGTCAGAGGTGGCGAAACCCG
ACAGGACTATAAAGATACCAGGCGTTTCCCCCTGGAAGCTCCCTCGTGCGCTCTCCTGTTCCGACCCTGC
CGCTTACCGGATACCTGTCCGCCTTTCTCCCTTCGGGAAGCGTGGCGCTTTCTCATAGCTCACGCTGTAG
GTATCTCAGTTCGGTGTAGGTCGTTCGCTCCAAGCTGGGCTGTGTGCACGAACCCCCCGTTCAGCCCGAC
CGCTGCGCCTTATCCGGTAACTATCGTCTTGAGTCCAACCCGGTAAGACACGACTTATCGCCACTGGCAG
CAGCCACTGGTAACAGGATTAGCAGAGCGAGGTATGTAGGCGGTGCTACAGAGTTCTTGAAGTGGTGGCC
TAACTACGGCTACACTAGAAGGACAGTATTTGGTATCTGCGCTCTGCTGAAGCCAGTTACCTTCGGAAAA
AGAGTTGGTAGCTCTTGATCCGGCAAACAAACCACCGCTGGTAGCGGTGGTTTTTTTGTTTGCAAGCAGC
AGATTACGCGCAGAAAAAAAGGATCTCAAGAAGATCCTTTGATCTTTTCTACGGGGTCTGACGCTCAGTG
GAACGAAAACTCACGTTAAGGGCTGATGAATCCCCTAATGATTTTTATCAAAATCATTAAGTTAAGGTAG
ATACACATCTTGTCATATGATCAAATGGTTTCGCCAAAAATCAATAATCAGACAACAAAATGTGCGAACT
CGATATTTTACACGACTCTCTTTACCAATTCTGCCCCGAATTACACTTAAAACGACTCAACAGCTTAACG
TTGGCTTGCCACGCCTTACTTGACTGTAAAACTCTCACTCTTACCGAACTTGGCCGTAACCTGCCAACCA
AAGCGAGAACAAAACATAACATCAAACGAATCGACCGATTGTTAGGTAATCGTCACCTCCACAAAGAGCG
ACTCGCTGTATACCGTTGGCATGCTAGCTTTATCTGTTCGGGCAATACGATGCCCATTGTACTTGTTGAC
TGGTCTGATATCCGTGAGCAAAAACGGCTTATGGTATTGCGAGCTTCAGTCGCACTACACGGTCGTTCTG
TTACTCTTTATGAGAAAGCGTTCCCGCTTTCAGAGCAATGTTCAAAGAAAGCTCATGACCAATTTCTAGC
CGACCTTGCGAGCATTCTACCGAGTAACACCACACCGCTCATTGTCAGTGATGCTGGCTTTAAAGTGCCA
TGGTATAAATCCGTTGAGAAGCTGGGTTGGTACTGGTTAAGTCGAGTAAGAGGAAAAGTACAATATGCAG
ACCTAGGAGCGGAAAACTGGAAACCTATCAGCAACTTACATGATATGTCATCTAGTCACTCAAAGACTTT
AGGCTATAAGAGGCTGACTAAAAGCAATCCAATCTCATGCCAAATTCTATTGTATAAATCTCGCTCTAAA
GGCCGAAAAAATCAGCGCTCGACACGGACTCATTGTCACCACCCGTCACCTAAAATCTACTCAGCGTCGG
CAAAGGAGCCATGGATTCTAGCAACTAACTTACCTGTTGAAATTCGAACACCCAAACAACTTGTTAATAT
CTATTCGAAGCGAATGCAGATTGAAGAAACCTTCCGAGACTTGAAAAGTCCTGCCTACGGACTAGGCCTA
CGCCATAGCCGAACGAGCAGCTCAGAGCGTTTTGATATCATGCTGCTAATCGCCCTGATGCTTCAACTAA
CATGTTGGCTTGCGGGCGTTCATGCTCAGAAACAAGGTTGGGACAAGCACTTCCAGGCTAACACAGTCAG
AAATCGAAACGTACTCTCAACAGTTCGCTTAGGCATGGAAGTTTTGCGGCATTCTGGCTACACAATAACA
AGGGAAGACTCACTCGTGGCTGCAACCCTGCTTACTCAAAATCTATTCACACATGGTTACGTTTTGGGGA
AATTATGAGGGGATCTCTCAGCGTTAAGGGATTTTGGTCATGCATTCTAGGTACTAAAACAATTCATCCA
GTAAAATATAATATTTTATTTTCTCCCAATCAGGCTTGATCCCCAGTAAGTCAAAAAATAGCTCGACATA
CTGTTCTTCCCCGATATCCTCCCTGATCGACCGGACGCAGAAGGCAATGTCATACCACTTGTCCGCCCTG
CCGCTTCTCCCAAGATCAATAAAGCCACTTACTTTGCCATCTTTCACAAAGATGTTGCTGTCTCCCAGGT
CGCCGTGGGAAAAGACAAGTTCCTCTTCGGGCTTTTCCGTCTTTAAAAAATCATACAGCTCGCGCGGATC
TTTAAATGGAGTGTCTTCTTCCCAGTTTTCGCAATCCACATCGGCCAGATCGTTATTCAGTAAGTAATCC
AATTCGGCTAAGCGGCTGTCTAAGCTATTCGTATAGGGACAATCCGATATGTCGATGGAGTGAAAGAGCC
TGATGCACTCCGCATACAGCTCGATAATCTTTTCAGGGCTTTGTTCATCTTCATACTCTTCCGAGCAAAG
GACGCCATCGGCCTCACTCATGAGCAGATTGCTCCAGCCATCATGCCGTTCAAAGTGCAGGACCTTTGGA
ACAGGCAGCTTTCCTTCCAGCCATAGCATCATGTCCTTTTCCCGTTCCACATCATAGGTGGTCCCTTTAT
ACCGGCTGTCCGTCATTTTTAAATATAGGTTTTCATTTTCTCCCACCAGCTTATATACCTTAGCAGGAGA
CATTCCTTCCGTATCTTTTACGCAGCGGTATTTTTCGATCAGTTTTTTCAATTCCGGTGATATTCTCATT
TTAGCCATTTATTATTTCCTTCCTCTTTTCTACAGTATTTAAAGATACCCCAAGAAGCTAATTATAACAA
GACGAACTCCAATTCACTGTTCCTTGCATTCTAAAACCTTAAATACCAGAAAACAGCTTTTTCAAAGTTG
TTTTCAAAGTTGGCGTATAACATAGTATCGACGGAGCCGATTTTGAAACCGCGGTGATCACAGGCAGCAA
CGCTCTGTCATCGTTACAATCAACATGCTACCCTCCGCGAGATCATCCGTGTTTCAAACCCGGCAGCTTA
GTTGCCGTTCTTCCGAATAGCATCGGTAACATGAGCAAAGTCTGCCGCCTTACAACGGCTCTCCCGCTGA
CGCCGTCCCGGACTGATGGGCTGCCTGTATCGAGTGGTGATTTTGTGCCGAGCTGCCGGTCGGGGAGCTG
TTGGCTGGCTGGTGGCAGGATATATTGTGGTGTAAACAAATTGACGCTTAGACAACTTAATAACACATTG
CGGACGTTTTTAATGTACTGAATTAACGCCGAATTAATTCCTAGGCCACCATGTTGGGCCCGGCGCGCC
Features (pLannotate 1.2.2; 19 found; start..end, strand, type, name):
      1..21      -  misc_feature   MCS (fragment): pUC18/19 multiple cloning site
     96..770     +  promoter       CaMV 35S promoter (enhanced): cauliflower mosaic virus 35S promoter with a duplicated enhancer region
   1330..1941    +  CDS            CP: CAPSD_TRVPP - Experimental evidence at protein level: Swiss-Prot protein existence level 1. Capsid protein self-assembles to form rod-shaped virions about 22 nm in diameter with a central canal enclosing the viral genomic RNA. From Tobacco rattle virus (isolate PpK20) (TRV).
   2384..2455    +  ncRNA          tRNA: Accession: RF00005 - tRNA
   2818..2857    +  ncRNA          TLS-PK6: Accession: RF01101 - Pseudoknot of tRNA-like structure
   2853..2908    +  ncRNA          Hammerhead 3: Accession: RF00008 - Hammerhead ribozyme (type III)
   2918..2936    +  CDS            9xHis (fragment): 9xHis affinity tag
   2971..3223    +  terminator     NOS terminator: nopaline synthase terminator and poly(A) signal
   3245..3269    +  misc_feature   RB T-DNA repeat: right border repeat from nopaline C58 T-DNA
   3609..4010    +  CDS            Y4CG_SINFN (fragment): Protein inferred from homology: Swiss-Prot protein existence level 3. From Sinorhizobium fredii (strain NBRC 101917 / NGR234).
   4570..5199    +  CDS            pVS1 StaA: stability protein from the Pseudomonas plasmid pVS1 (Heeb et al., 2000)
   5628..6701    +  CDS            pVS1 RepA: replication protein from the Pseudomonas plasmid pVS1 (Heeb et al., 2000)
   6767..6961    +  rep_origin     pVS1 oriV: origin of replication for the Pseudomonas plasmid pVS1 (Heeb et al., 2000)
   7164..7203    +  CDS            rop (fragment): Rop protein, which maintains plasmids at low copy number; rop
   7305..7445    +  misc_feature   bom: basis of mobility region from pBR322
   7631..8219    -  rep_origin     ori: high-copy-number ColE1/pMB1/pBR322/pUC origin of replication
   8327..8396    -  ncRNA          RNA-OUT: Accession: RF00240 - RNA-OUT
   9644..10438   -  CDS            KanR: aminoglycoside phosphotransferase; aphA-3; confers resistance to kanamycin
  10863..10887   +  misc_feature   LB T-DNA repeat: left border repeat from nopaline C58 T-DNA
