[The description below was written by a language model from this plasmid's Addgene catalogue record and pLannotate feature annotations shown in this document.]
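Description:
SPDK3889(TRV-RNA2-pPEBV-MCS-AtMet-tRNA) is a binary T-DNA vector built on a pCAMBIA0390 backbone that carries a modified cDNA copy of Tobacco rattle virus (TRV) RNA2, intended for virus-mediated delivery of single guide RNAs in plants. The backbone contains the pVS1 replication module (oriV, RepA and the StaA stability protein) for maintenance in Agrobacterium, a high-copy ColE1/pMB1-type origin with the pBR322 bom region for propagation in E. coli, and an aminoglycoside phosphotransferase gene for kanamycin selection. Nopaline-type left and right border repeats define the region transferred into plant cells. The catalogue lists a total size of 9,649 bp, whereas the sequenced record underlying the feature table is 10,989 nt; the record does not explain this difference.

Within the T-DNA, an enhanced CaMV 35S promoter with a duplicated enhancer drives transcription of the viral RNA2 cassette, which includes the TRV capsid protein coding sequence. Downstream, according to the catalogue fields, a pea early browning virus (PEBV) subgenomic promoter precedes a multiple cloning site (XbaI, StuI, BamHI, KpnI, SacI) for inserting sgRNA sequences; this promoter is not annotated in the feature table. The annotated tRNA immediately following corresponds to the Arabidopsis methionine tRNA, described as a mobile RNA sequence that becomes fused to the inserted guide. The viral 3′ tRNA-like structure pseudoknot is followed by a type III hammerhead ribozyme, which typically self-cleaves to trim the transcript near the authentic viral 3′ end, and then by the NOS terminator. A T2318C DNA change is recorded, attributed in the entry to a PEBV coat protein sequence. Consistent with the associated publication on multiplexed heritable gene editing using RNA viruses and mobile guides, the vector serves as a cloning-ready backbone for expressing sgRNAs from TRV.
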