Addgene plasmid #149277: SPDK3889(TRV-RNA2-pPEBV-MCS-AtMet-tRNA)
Purpose: Modified Tobacco rattle virus RNA2 vector that could be used for expression of sgRNAs
Depositing lab: Savithramma Dinesh-Kumar. Publication: Multiplexed heritable gene editing using RNA viruses and mobile single guide RNAs. Ellison EE, Nagalakshmi U, Gamo ME, Huang PJ, Dinesh-Kumar S, Voytas DF. Nat Plants. 2020 Jun 1. pii: 10.1038/s41477-020-0670-y. doi: 10.1038/s41477-020-0670-y. PubMed 32483329.
Backbone
  Vector backbone: pCAMBIA0390 T-DNA vector
  Backbone size w/o insert (bp): 6426
  Total vector size (bp): 9649
  Vector type: T-DNA vector
Growth in bacteria
  Bacterial resistance: Kanamycin, 50 μg/mL
  Growth temperature: 37°C
  Growth strain: DH5alpha
  Growth instructions: We prefer to use DH10B
  Copy number: High Copy
Gene/Insert
  Gene/Insert name: Modified TRV RNA2 with PEBV promoter and AtMet-tRNA mobile RNA sequence
  Species: Modified TRV RNA2 with PEBV promoter and AtMet-tRNA mobile RNA sequence
  Insert size (bp): 2092
  Mutation: T2318C (DNA) in PEBV coat protein sequence
  Cloning method: Restriction Enzyme; 5′ cloning site XbaI, StuI, BamHI, KpnI, SacI (not destroyed); 3′ cloning site None (unknown if destroyed)
  Sequencing primers: 5′ CATAATTATACTGATTTGTCTCTCG
Terms and licenses: Academic/Nonprofit Terms; Industry Terms: Not Available to Industry
How to cite: SPDK3889(TRV-RNA2-pPEBV-MCS-AtMet-tRNA) was a gift from Savithramma Dinesh-Kumar (Addgene plasmid # 149277 ; http://n2t.net/addgene:149277 ; RRID:Addgene_149277)
